>Addgene plasmid #69572 | pCAG-N-CretrcintG | depositor full sequence | sequence record 129733 | pCAG-N-CretrcintG sequence 5581 bps
GTCGACATTGATTATTGACTAGTTATTAATAGTAATCAATTACGGGGTCATTAGTTCATAGCCCATATAT
GGAGTTCCGCGTTACATAACTTACGGTAAATGGCCCGCCTGGCTGACCGCCCAACGACCCCCGCCCATTG
ACGTCAATAATGACGTATGTTCCCATAGTAACGCCAATAGGGACTTTCCATTGACGTCAATGGGTGGACT
ATTTACGGTAAACTGCCCACTTGGCAGTACATCAAGTGTATCATATGCCAAGTACGCCCCCTATTGACGT
CAATGACGGTAAATGGCCCGCCTGGCATTATGCCCAGTACATGACCTTATGGGACTTTCCTACTTGGCAG
TACATCTACGTATTAGTCATCGCTATTACCATGGGTCGAGGTGAGCCCCACGTTCTGCTTCACTCTCCCC
ATCTCCCCCCCCTCCCCACCCCCAATTTTGTATTTATTTATTTTTTAATTATTTTGTGCAGCGATGGGGG
CGGGGGGGGGGGGGGCGCGCGCCAGGCGGGGCGGGGCGGGGCGAGGGGCGGGGCGGGGCGAGGCGGAGAG
GTGCGGCGGCAGCCAATCAGAGCGGCGCGCTCCGAAAGTTTCCTTTTATGGCGAGGCGGCGGCGGCGGCG
GCCCTATAAAAAGCGAAGCGCGCGGCGGGCGGGAGTCGCTGCGTTGCCTTCGCCCCGTGCCCCGCTCCGC
GCCGCCTCGCGCCGCCCGCCCCGGCTCTGACTGACCGCGTTACTCCCACAGGTGAGCGGGCGGGACGGCC
CTTCTCCTCCGGGCTGTAATTAGCGCTTGGTTTAATGACGGCTCGTTTCTTTTCTGTGGCTGCGTGAAAG
CCTTAAAGGGCTCCGGGAGGGCCCTTTGTGCGGGGGGGAGCGGCTCGGGGGGTGCGTGCGTGTGTGTGTG
CGTGGGGAGCGCCGCGTGCGGCCCGCGCTGCCCGGCGGCTGTGAGCGCTGCGGGCGCGGCGCGGGGCTTT
GTGCGCTCCGCGTGTGCGCGAGGGGAGCGCGGCCGGGGGCGGTGCCCCGCGGTGCGGGGGGGCTGCGAGG
GGAACAAAGGCTGCGTGCGGGGTGTGTGCGTGGGGGGGTGAGCAGGGGGTGTGGGCGCGGCGGTCGGGCT
GTAACCCCCCCCTGCACCCCCCTCCCCGAGTTGCTGAGCACGGCCCGGCTTCGGGTGCGGGGCTCCGTGC
GGGGCGTGGCGCGGGGCTCGCCGTGCCGGGCGGGGGGTGGCGGCAGGTGGGGGTGCCGGGCGGGGCGGGG
CCGCCTCGGGCCGGGGAGGGCTCGGGGGAGGGGCGCGGCGGCCCCGGAGCGCCGGCGGCTGTCGAGGCGC
GGCGAGCCGCAGCCATTGCCTTTTATGGTAATCGTGCGAGAGGGCGCAGGGACTTCCTTTGTCCCAAATC
TGGCGGAGCCGAAATCTGGGAGGCGCCGCCGCACCCCCTCTAGCGGGCGCGGGCGAAGCGGTGCGGCGCC
GGCAGGAAGGAAATGGGCGGGGAGGGCCTTCGTGCGTCGCCGCGCCGCCGTCCCCTTCTCCATCTCCAGC
CTCGGGGCTGCCGCAGGGGGACGGCTGCCTTCGGGGGGGACGGGGCAGGGCGGGGTTCGGCTTCTGGCGT
GTGACCGGCGGCTCTAGAGCCTCTGCTAACCATGTTCATGCCTTCTTCTTTTTCCTACAGCTCCTGGGCA
ACGTGCTGGTTATTGTGCTGTCTCATCATTTTGGCAAAGAATTCTGCAGTCGACGGTACCGCGGGCCCGG
GATCCACCGGTGCCACCATGGATAAAGCGGAATTAATTCCCGAGCCTCCAAAAAAGAAGAGAAAGGTCGA
ATTGGGTACCACCTCTGATGAAGTCAGGAAGAACCTGATGGACATGTTCAGGGACAGGCAGGCCTTCTCT
GAACACACCTGGAAGATGCTCCTGTCTGTGTGCAGATCCTGGGCTGCCTGGTGCAAGCTGAACCTCGTCG
AAAGCTATCGCAAGGCCAGCAACAAGGCCTACTTTGAGTGGACCATCGAAGCCAGGGACCTCTCCCTGCT
GGGAAGCCACGTGCGCAAGGCCACCTACCAGACCTACGCCCCCATCCTGTACGCTAGCGGAGGAGGTGGT
GGAGGTGGAGGTGGAGGTCAATTGNNNNNNNNNNNNNNNNNNNNNNNNNNNNNNNNNNNNNNNNNNNNNN
NNNNNNNNNNNNNNNNNNNNNNNNNNNNNNNNNNNNNNNNNNNNNNNNNNNNNNNNNNNNNNNNNNNNNN
NNNNNNNNNNNNNNNNNNNNNNNNNNNNNNNNNNNNNNNNNNNNNNNNNNNNNNNNNNNNNNNNNNNNNN
NNNNNNNNNNNNNNNNNNNNNNNNNNNNNNNNNNNNNNNNNNNNNNNNNNNNNNNNNNNNNNNNNNNNNN
NNNNNNNNNNNNNNNNNNNNNNNNNNNNNNNNNNNNNNNNNNNNNNNNNNNNNNNNNNNNNNNNNNNNNN
NNNNNNNNNNNNNNNNNNNNNNNNNNNNNNNNNNNNNNNNNNNNNNNNNNNNNNNNNNNNNNNNTAAGCG
GCCGCACTCCTCAGGTGCAGGCTGCCTATCAGAAGGTGGTGGCTGGTGTGGCCAATGCCCTGGCTCACAA
ATACCACTGAGATCTTTTTCCCTCTGCCAAAAATTATGGGGACATCATGAAGCCCCTTGAGCATCTGACT
TCTGGCTAATAAAGGAAATTTATTTTCATTGCAATAGTGTGTTGGAATTTTTTGTGTCTCTCACTCGGAA
GGACATATGGGAGGGCAAATCATTTAAAACATCAGAATGAGTATTTGGTTTAGAGTTTGGCAACATATGC
CCATATGCTGGCTGCCATGAACAAAGGTTGGCTATAAAGAGGTCATCAGTATATGAAACAGCCCCCTGCT
GTCCATTCCTTATTCCATAGAAAAGCCTTGACTTGAGGTTAGATTTTTTTTATATTTTGTTTTGTGTTAT
TTTTTTCTTTAACATCCCTAAAATTTTCCTTACATGTTTTACTAGCCAGATTTTTCCTCCTCTCCTGACT
ACTCCCAGTCATAGCTGTCCCTCTTCTCTTATGGAGATCCCTCGACCTGCAGCCCAAGCTTGGCGTAATC
ATGGTCATAGCTGTTTCCTGTGTGAAATTGTTATCCGCTCACAATTCCACACAACATACGAGCCGGAAGC
ATAAAGTGTAAAGCCTGGGGTGCCTAATGAGTGAGCTAACTCACATTAATTGCGTTGCGCTCACTGCCCG
CTTTCCAGTCGGGAAACCTGTCGTGCCAGCGGATCCGCATCTCAATTAGTCAGCAACCATAGTCCCGCCC
CTAACTCCGCCCATCCCGCCCCTAACTCCGCCCAGTTCCGCCCATTCTCCGCCCCATGGCTGACTAATTT
TTTTTATTTATGCAGAGGCCGAGGCCGCCTCGGCCTCTGAGCTATTCCAGAAGTAGTGAGGAGGCTTTTT
TGGAGGCCTAGGCTTTTGCAAAAAGCTAACTTGTTTATTGCAGCTTATAATGGTTACAAATAAAGCAATA
GCATCACAAATTTCACAAATAAAGCATTTTTTTCACTGCATTCTAGTTGTGGTTTGTCCAAACTCATCAA
TGTATCTTATCATGTCTGGATCCGCTGCATTAATGAATCGGCCAACGCGCGGGGAGAGGCGGTTTGCGTA
TTGGGCGCTCTTCCGCTTCCTCGCTCACTGACTCGCTGCGCTCGGTCGTTCGGCTGCGGCGAGCGGTATC
AGCTCACTCAAAGGCGGTAATACGGTTATCCACAGAATCAGGGGATAACGCAGGAAAGAACATGTGAGCA
AAAGGCCAGCAAAAGGCCAGGAACCGTAAAAAGGCCGCGTTGCTGGCGTTTTTCCATAGGCTCCGCCCCC
CTGACGAGCATCACAAAAATCGACGCTCAAGTCAGAGGTGGCGAAACCCGACAGGACTATAAAGATACCA
GGCGTTTCCCCCTGGAAGCTCCCTCGTGCGCTCTCCTGTTCCGACCCTGCCGCTTACCGGATACCTGTCC
GCCTTTCTCCCTTCGGGAAGCGTGGCGCTTTCTCAATGCTCACGCTGTAGGTATCTCAGTTCGGTGTAGG
TCGTTCGCTCCAAGCTGGGCTGTGTGCACGAACCCCCCGTTCAGCCCGACCGCTGCGCCTTATCCGGTAA
CTATCGTCTTGAGTCCAACCCGGTAAGACACGACTTATCGCCACTGGCAGCAGCCACTGGTAACAGGATT
AGCAGAGCGAGGTATGTAGGCGGTGCTACAGAGTTCTTGAAGTGGTGGCCTAACTACGGCTACACTAGAA
GGACAGTATTTGGTATCTGCGCTCTGCTGAAGCCAGTTACCTTCGGAAAAAGAGTTGGTAGCTCTTGATC
CGGCAAACAAACCACCGCTGGTAGCGGTGGTTTTTTTGTTTGCAAGCAGCAGATTACGCGCAGAAAAAAA
GGATCTCAAGAAGATCCTTTGATCTTTTCTACGGGGTCTGACGCTCAGTGGAACGAAAACTCACGTTAAG
GGATTTTGGTCATGAGATTATCAAAAAGGATCTTCACCTAGATCCTTTTAAATTAAAAATGAAGTTTTAA
ATCAATCTAAAGTATATATGAGTAAACTTGGTCTGACAGTTACCAATGCTTAATCAGTGAGGCACCTATC
TCAGCGATCTGTCTATTTCGTTCATCCATAGTTGCCTGACTCCCCGTCGTGTAGATAACTACGATACGGG
AGGGCTTACCATCTGGCCCCAGTGCTGCAATGATACCGCGAGACCCACGCTCACCGGCTCCAGATTTATC
AGCAATAAACCAGCCAGCCGGAAGGGCCGAGCGCAGAAGTGGTCCTGCAACTTTATCCGCCTCCATCCAG
TCTATTAATTGTTGCCGGGAAGCTAGAGTAAGTAGTTCGCCAGTTAATAGTTTGCGCAACGTTGTTGCCA
TTGCTACAGGCATCGTGGTGTCACGCTCGTCGTTTGGTATGGCTTCATTCAGCTCCGGTTCCCAACGATC
AAGGCGAGTTACATGATCCCCCATGTTGTGCAAAAAAGCGGTTAGCTCCTTCGGTCCTCCGATCGTTGTC
AGAAGTAAGTTGGCCGCAGTGTTATCACTCATGGTTATGGCAGCACTGCATAATTCTCTTACTGTCATGC
CATCCGTAAGATGCTTTTCTGTGACTGGTGAGTACTCAACCAAGTCATTCTGAGAATAGTGTATGCGGCG
ACCGAGTTGCTCTTGCCCGGCGTCAATACGGGATAATACCGCGCCACATAGCAGAACTTTAAAAGTGCTC
ATCATTGGAAAACGTTCTTCGGGGCGAAAACTCTCAAGGATCTTACCGCTGTTGAGATCCAGTTCGATGT
AACCCACTCGTGCACCCAACTGATCTTCAGCATCTTTTACTTTCACCAGCGTTTCTGGGTGAGCAAAAAC
AGGAAGGCAAAATGCCGCAAAAAAGGGAATAAGGGCGACACGGAAATGTTGAATACTCATACTCTTCCTT
TTTCAATATTATTGAAGCATTTATCAGGGTTATTGTCTCATGAGCGGATACATATTTGAATGTATTTAGA
AAAATAAACAAATAGGGGTTCCGCGCACATTTCCCCGAAAAGTGCCACCTG
Features (pLannotate 1.2.2; 21 found; start..end, strand, type, name):
      4..383     +  enhancer       CMV enhancer: human cytomegalovirus immediate early enhancer
    386..661     +  promoter       chicken β-actin promoter: No description available
    662..1670    +  intron         chimeric intron: chimera between introns from chicken β-actin and rabbit β-globin
   1668..1724    +  CDS            HBB (fragment): HBB_LEPEU - Experimental evidence at protein level: Swiss-Prot protein existence level 1. Involved in oxygen transport from the lung to the various peripheral tissues. From Lepus europaeus (European hare).
   1719..1755    +  misc_feature   MCS (fragment): multiple cloning site
   1798..1817    +  CDS            SV40 NLS (fragment): nuclear localization signal of SV40 (simian virus 40) large T antigen
   1831..1953    +  CDS            cre (fragment): RECR_BPP1 - Experimental evidence at protein level: Swiss-Prot protein existence level 1. Catalyzes site-specific recombination between two 34-base- pair LOXP sites. Its role is to maintain the phage genome as a monomeric unit-copy plasmid in the lysogenic state. From Escherichia phage P1 (Bacteriophage P1).
   1954..2082    +  CDS            VMA1 (fragment): VATA_YEAST - Also known as CLS8, TFP1. Experimental evidence at protein level: Swiss-Prot protein existence level 1. PI-SceI is an endonuclease that can cleave at a site present in a VMA1 allele that lacks the derived endonuclease segment of the open reading frame; cleavage at this site only occurs during meiosis and initiates 'homing', a genetic event that converts a VMA1 allele lacking VDE into one that contains it. From Saccharomyces cerevisiae (strain ATCC 204508 / S288c) (Baker's yeast).
   2526..2597    +  CDS            HBB (fragment): HBB_PONPY - Experimental evidence at transcript level: Swiss-Prot protein existence level 2. Involved in oxygen transport from the lung to the various peripheral tissues. From Pongo pygmaeus (Bornean orangutan).
   2668..2723    +  polyA_signal   β-globin poly(A) signal: rabbit β-globin polyadenylation signal (Gil and Proudfoot, 1987)
   3108..3124    -  protein_bind   lac operator: The lac repressor binds to the lac operator to inhibit transcription in E. coli. This inhibition can be relieved by adding lactose or isopropyl-β-D-thiogalactopyranoside (IPTG). lac repressor encoded by lacI
   3132..3162    -  promoter       lac promoter: promoter for the E. coli lac operon
   3177..3198    -  protein_bind   CAP binding site: CAP binding activates transcription in the presence of cAMP. E. coli catabolite activator protein
   3211..3250    -  CDS            lacI (fragment): lac repressor; lacI; The lac repressor binds to the lac operator to inhibit transcription in E. coli. This inhibition can be relieved by adding lactose or isopropyl-β-D-thiogalactopyranoside (IPTG).
   3257..3279    +  promoter       SV40 promoter (fragment): SV40 enhancer and early promoter
   3303..3438    +  rep_origin     SV40 ori: SV40 origin of replication
   3458..3592    +  polyA_signal   SV40 poly(A) signal: SV40 polyadenylation signal
   3594..3648    -  CDS            lacI (fragment): lac repressor; lacI; The lac repressor binds to the lac operator to inhibit transcription in E. coli. This inhibition can be relieved by adding lactose or isopropyl-β-D-thiogalactopyranoside (IPTG).
   3831..4419    -  rep_origin     ori: high-copy-number ColE1/pMB1/pBR322/pUC origin of replication
   4590..5450    -  CDS            AmpR: β-lactamase; bla; confers resistance to ampicillin, carbenicillin, and related antibiotics
   5451..5555    -  promoter       AmpR promoter: bla
