[The description below was written by a language model from this plasmid's Addgene catalogue record and pLannotate feature annotations shown in this document.]
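Description:
pCAG-N-CretrcintG is a mammalian expression plasmid built on the pCAG-GFP backbone that encodes one half of CRE-DOG OPT, the optimized version of a Cre recombinase whose activity depends on the presence of GFP. It is maintained in E. coli as a high-copy plasmid through a ColE1/pUC-type origin and selected with ampicillin via the β-lactamase gene. The backbone also carries an SV40 origin and SV40 poly(A) signal, along with remnants of lac regulatory sequence left over from the parental cloning vector.

The synthetic insert of about 756 bp sits between retained AgeI and NotI sites, is preceded by a Kozak consensus, and is driven by the CAG promoter, annotated here as the CMV immediate-early enhancer, chicken β-actin promoter and chimeric β-actin/β-globin intron. Transcripts terminate at the rabbit β-globin polyadenylation signal. Within the open reading frame the annotation detects an SV40 nuclear localization signal, a short N-terminal fragment of Cre recombinase, and a segment matching the yeast VMA1 intein region. The remaining roughly 440 bp of the insert is unannotated. The record notes that part of the plasmid derives from GBP7, a GFP-binding protein, so this stretch plausibly holds that domain, although the feature table does not confirm it.

The design implied by the record is a split Cre. This plasmid supplies the N-terminal piece and is meant to be co-expressed with the complementary component, with GFP acting as the cue that allows functional Cre to be reconstituted. The partner construct is not described in this record. The system is used to restrict loxP recombination, and therefore genetic manipulation, to GFP-expressing cells, for example in transgenic GFP reporter lines.
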