Addgene plasmid #69572: pCAG-N-CretrcintG
Purpose: One half component of the optimized Cre recombinase dependent on GFP (CRE-DOG OPT) for expression in mammalian cells
Depositing lab: Connie Cepko. Depositing organization: Harvard Medical School. Publication: Cell type-specific manipulation with GFP-dependent Cre recombinase. Tang JC, Rudolph S, Dhande OS, Abraira VE, Choi S, Lapan SW, Drew IR, Drokhlyansky E, Huberman AD, Regehr WG, Cepko CL. Nat Neurosci. 2015 Sep;18(9):1334-41. doi: 10.1038/nn.4081. Epub 2015 Aug 10. PubMed 26258682.
Backbone
  Vector backbone: pCAG-GFP
  Backbone size w/o insert (bp): 4823
  Total vector size (bp): 5579
  Vector type: Mammalian Expression, Synthetic Biology
Growth in bacteria
  Bacterial resistance: Ampicillin, 100 μg/mL
  Growth temperature: 37°C
  Growth strain: DH5alpha
  Copy number: High Copy
Gene/Insert
  Gene/Insert name: kozak consensus - N-CretrcintG
  Species: Synthetic
  Insert size (bp): 756
  Promoter: CAG
  Cloning method: Restriction Enzyme; 5′ cloning site AgeI (not destroyed); 3′ cloning site NotI (not destroyed)
  Sequencing primers: 5′ GGACTTCCTTTGTCCCAAATCTG; 3′ TAGCCAGAAGTCAGATGCTC
Resource information
  A portion of this plasmid was derived from a plasmid made by: GBP7 obtained from Heinrich Leonardt and Ulrich Rothbauer at Ludwig Maximilians University Munich
Terms and licenses: Academic/Nonprofit Terms; Industry Terms: Not Available to Industry
How to cite: pCAG-N-CretrcintG was a gift from Connie Cepko (Addgene plasmid # 69572 ; http://n2t.net/addgene:69572 ; RRID:Addgene_69572)
