>Addgene plasmid #69572 | pCAG-N-CretrcintG | addgene partial sequence | sequence record 127750 | M13pUC-Rev 5'-AGCGGATAACAATTTCACACAGG-3'
AGCTTGGGCTGCAGGTCGAGGGATCTCCATAAGAGAAGAGGGACAGCTATGACTGGGAGTAGTCAGGAGA
GGAGGAAAAATCTGGCTAGTAAAACATGTAAGGAAAATTTTAGGGATGTTAAAGAAAAAAATAACACAAA
ACAAAATATAAAAAAAATCTAACCTCAAGTCAAGGCTTTTCTATGGAATAAGGAATGGACAGCAGGGGGC
TGTTTCATATACTGATGACCTCTTTATAGCCAACCTTTGTTCATGGCAGCCAGCATATGGGCATATGTTG
CCAAACTCTAAACCAAATACTCATTCTGATGTTTTAAATGATTTGCCCTCCCATATGTCCTTCCGAGTGA
GAGACACAAAAAATTCCAACACACTATTGCAATGAAAATAAATTTCCTTTATTAGCCAGAAGTCAGATGC
TCAAGGGGCTTCATGATGTCCCCATAATTTTTGGCAGAGGGAAAAAGATCTCAGTGGTATTTGTGAGCCA
GGGCATTGGCCACACCAGCCACCACCTTCTGATAGGCAGCCTGCACCTGAGGAGTGCGGCCGCTTATGAG
GAGACGGTGACCTGGGTCCCCTGGCCCCAGTAGGTATACTCTTGGGAGGGGAGCCGGGGTCGGCAATCGC
TGCTACTAGTAGAGACTGCCGCACAGTAATAGATGGCCGTGTCCTCAGGTGT
