>Addgene plasmid #69572 | pCAG-N-CretrcintG | addgene partial sequence | sequence record 129734 | pTriExDOWN 5'-TCGATCTCAGTGGTATTTGTG-3'
CACCAGCCACCACCTTCTGATAGGCAGCCTGCACCTGAGGAGTGCGGCCGCTTANNNNNNNNNNNNNNNN
NNNNNNNNNNNNNNNNNNNNNNNNNNNNNNNNNNNNNNNNNNNNNNNNNNNNNNNNNNNNNNNNNNNNNN
NNNNNNNNNNNNNNNNNNNNNNNNNNNNNNNNNNNNNNNNNNNNNNNNNNNNNNNNNNNNNNNNNNNNNN
NNNNNNNNNNNNNNNNNNNNNNNNNNNNNNNNNNNNNNNNNNNNNNNNNNNNNNNNNNNNNNNNNNNNNN
NNNNNNNNNNNNNNNNNNNNNNNNNNNNNNNNNNNNNNNNNNNNNNNNNNNNNNNNNNNNNNNNNNNNNN
NNNNNNNNNNNNNNNNNNNNNNNNNNNNNNNNNNNNNNNNNNNNNNNNNNNNNNNNNNNNNNNNNNNNNN
NNNNNNNNNNNNNNNNNNNNNNNNCAATTGACCTCCACCTCCACCTCCACCACCTCCTCCGCTAGCGTAC
AGGATGGGGGCGTAGGTCTGGTAGGTGGCCTTGCGCACGTGGCTTCCCAGCAGGGAGAGGTCCCTGGCTT
CGATGGTCCACTCAAAGTAGGCCTTGTTGCTGGCCTTGCGATAGCTTTCGACGAGGTTCAGCTTGCACCA
GGCAGCCCAGGATCTGCACACAGACAGGAGCATCTTCCAGGTGTGTTCAGAGAAGGCCTGCCTGTCCCTG
AACATGTCCATCAGGTTCTTCCTGACTTCATCAGAGGTGGTACCCAATTCGACCTTTCTCTTCTTTTTTG
GAGGCTCGGGAATTAATTCCGCTTTATCCATGGTGGCACCGGTGGATCCCGGGCCCGCGGTACCGTCGAC
TGCAGAATTCTTTGCCAA
